>Addgene plasmid #55201 | CMVp-dsRed2-Triplex-HHRibo-gRNA1-HDVRibo-pA | depositor full sequence | sequence record 85588 | CMVp-dsRed2-Triplex-HHRibo-gRNA1-HDVRibo-pA sequence 4732 bps
TTCGGGAAGCGTGGCGCTTTCTCAATGCTCACGCTGTAGGTATCTCAGTTCGGTGTAGGTCGTTCGCTCC
AAGCTGGGCTGTGTGCACGAACCCCCCGTTCAGCCCGACCGCTGCGCCTTATCCGGTAACTATCGTCTTG
AGTCCAACCCGGTAAGACACGACTTATCGCCACTGGCAGCAGCCACTGGTAACAGGATTAGCAGAGCGAG
GTATGTAGGCGGTGCTACAGAGTTCTTGAAGTGGTGGCCTAACTACGGCTACACTAGAAGGACAGTATTT
GGTATCTGCGCTCTGCTGAAGCCAGTTACCTTCGGAAAAAGAGTTGGTAGCTCTTGATCCGGCAAACAAA
CCACCGCTGGTAGCGGTGGTTTTTTTGTTTGCAAGCAGCAGATTACGCGCAGAAAAAAAGGATCTCAAGA
AGATCCTTTGATCTTTTCTACGGGGTCTGACGCTCAGTGGAACGAAAACTCACGTTAAGGGATTTTGGTC
ATGAGATTATCAAAAAGGATCTTCACCTAGATCCTTTTAAATTAAAAATGAAGTTTTAAATCAATCTAAA
GTATATATGAGTAAACTTGGTCTGACAGTTACCAATGCTTAATCAGTGAGGCACCTATCTCAGCGATCTG
TCTATTTCGTTCATCCATAGTTGCCTGACTCCCCGTCGTGTAGATAACTACGATACGGGAGGGCTTACCA
TCTGGCCCCAGTGCTGCAATGATACCGCGAGACCCACGCTCACCGGCTCCAGATTTATCAGCAATAAACC
AGCCAGCCGGAAGGGCCGAGCGCAGAAGTGGTCCTGCAACTTTATCCGCCTCCATCCAGTCTATTAATTG
TTGCCGGGAAGCTAGAGTAAGTAGTTCGCCAGTTAATAGTTTGCGCAACGTTGTTGCCATTGCTACAGGC
ATCGTGGTGTCACGCTCGTCGTTTGGTATGGCTTCATTCAGCTCCGGTTCCCAACGATCAAGGCGAGTTA
CATGATCCCCCATGTTGTGCAAAAAAGCGGTTAGCTCCTTCGGTCCTCCGATCGTTGTCAGAAGTAAGTT
GGCCGCAGTGTTATCACTCATGGTTATGGCAGCACTGCATAATTCTCTTACTGTCATGCCATCCGTAAGA
TGCTTTTCTGTGACTGGTGAGTACTCAACCAAGTCATTCTGAGAATAGTGTATGCGGCGACCGAGTTGCT
CTTGCCCGGCGTCAATACGGGATAATACCGCGCCACATAGCAGAACTTTAAAAGTGCTCATCATTGGAAA
ACGTTCTTCGGGGCGAAAACTCTCAAGGATCTTACCGCTGTTGAGATCCAGTTCGATGTAACCCACTCGT
GCACCCAACTGATCTTCAGCATCTTTTACTTTCACCAGCGTTTCTGGGTGAGCAAAAACAGGAAGGCAAA
ATGCCGCAAAAAAGGGAATAAGGGCGACACGGAAATGTTGAATACTCATACTCTTCCTTTTTCAATATTA
TTGAAGCATTTATCAGGGTTATTGTCTCATGAGCGGATACATATTTGAATGTATTTAGAAAAATAAACAA
ATAGGGGTTCCGCGCACATTTCCCCGAAAAGTGCCACCTG
[124 nt withheld, positions 1581-1704]
C
[91 nt withheld, positions 1706-1796]
A
[49 nt withheld, positions 1798-1846]
CCTTTGACGTTGGAGTCCACGTTCTTT
[37 nt withheld, positions 1874-1910]
ACCCTATCTCGGTCTATTCTTTTGATTTATAAGGGATTTTGCCGATTTCGGCCTATTGGTTAAAAAATGA
GCTGATTTAACAAAAATTTAACGCGAATTTTAACAAAATATTAACGTTTACAATTTCCCATTCGCCATTC
AGGCTGCGCAACTGTTGGGAAGGGCGATCGGTGCGGGCCTCTTCGCTATTACGCCAGCCCAAGCTACCAT
GATAAGTAAGTAATATTAAGGTACGGGAGGTACTTGGAGGTACCTAGTTATTAATAGTAATCAATTACGG
GGTCATTAGTTCATAGCCCATATATGGAGTTCCGCGTTACATAACTTACGGTAAATGGCCCGCCTGGCTG
ACCGCCCAACGACCCCCGCCCATTGACGTCAATAATGACGTATGTTCCCATAGTAACGCCAATAGGGACT
TTCCATTGACGTCAATGGGTGGAGTATTTACGGTAAACTGCCCACTTGGCAGTACATCAAGTGTATCATA
TGCCAAGTACGCCCCCTATTGACGTCAATGACGGTAAATGGCCCGCCTGGCATTATGCCCAGTACATGAC
CTTATGGGACTTTCCTACTTGGCAGTACATCTACGTATTAGTCATCGCTATTACCATGGTGATGCGGTTT
TGGCAGTACATCAATGGGCGTGGATAGCGGTTTGACTCACGGGGATTTCCAAGTCTCCACCCCATTGACG
TCAATGGGAGTTTGTTTTGGCACCAAAATCAACGGGACTTTCCAAAATGTCGTAACAACTCCGCCCCATT
GACGCAAATGGGCGGTAGGCGTGTACGGTGGGAGGTCTATATAAGCAGAGCTGGTTTAGTGAACCGTCAG
ATCCGAGCTCGCCACCATGGCCTCCTCCGAGAACGTCATCACCGAGTTCATGCGCTTCAAGGTGCGCATG
GAGGGCACCGTGAACGGCCACGAGTTCGAGATCGAGGGCGAGGGCGAGGGCCGCCCCTACGAGGGCCACA
ACACCGTGAAGCTGAAGGTGACCAAGGGCGGCCCCCTGCCCTTCGCCTGGGACATCCTGTCCCCCCAGTT
CCAGTACGGCTCCAAGGTGTACGTGAAGCACCCCGCCGACATCCCCGACTACAAGAAGCTGTCCTTCCCC
GAGGGCTTCAAGTGGGAGCGCGTGATGAACTTCGAGGACGGCGGCGTGGCGACCGTGACCCAGGACTCCT
CCCTGCAGGACGGCTGCTTCATCTACAAGGTGAAGTTCATCGGCGTGAACTTCCCCTCCGACGGCCCCGT
GATGCAGAAGAAGACCATGGGCTGGGAGGCCTCCACCGAGCGCCTGTACCCCCGCGACGGCGTGCTGAAG
GGCGAGACCCACAAGGCCCTGAAGCTGAAGGACGGCGGCCACTACCTGGTGGAGTTCAAGTCCATCTACA
TGGCCAAGAAGCCCGTGCAGCTGCCCGGCTACTACTACGTGGACGCCAAGCTGGACATCACCTCCCACAA
CGAGGACTACACCATCGTGGAGCAGTACGAGCGCACCGAGGGCCGCCACCACCTGTTCCTGTAGTAAACC
GGTGATTCGTCAGTAGGGTTGTAAAGGTTTTTCTTTTCCTGAGAAAACAACCTTTTGTTTTCTCAGGTTT
TGCTTTTTGGCCTTTCCCTAGCTTTAAAAAAAAAAAAGCAAAACGACTACTGATGAGTCCGTGAGGACGA
AACGAGTAAGCTCGTCTAGTCGCGTGTAGCGAAGCAGTTTTAGAGCTAGAAATAGCAAGTTAAAATAAGG
CTAGTCCGTTATCAACTTGAAAAAGTGGCACCGAGTCGGTGCTTTTGGCCGGCATGGTCCCAGCCTCCTC
GCTGGCGCCGGCTGGGCAACATGCTTCGGCATGGCGAATGGGACCCCGGGATGCTAGCTAAGCGGGACTC
TGGGGTTCGAAATGACCGACCAAGCGACGCCCAACCTGCCATCACGAGATTTCGATTCCACCGCCGCCTT
CTATGAAAGGTTGGGCTTCGGAATCGTTTTCCGGGACGCCGGCTGGATGATCCTCCAGCGCGGGGATCTC
ATGCTGGAGTTCTTCGCCCACCCTAGGGGGAGGCTAACTGAAACACGGAAGGAGACAATACCGGAAGGAA
CCCGCGCTATGACGGCAATAAAAAGACAGAATAAAACGCACGGTGTTGGGTCGTTTGTTCATAAACGCGG
GGTTCGGTCCCAGGGCTGGCACTCTGTCGATACCCCACCGAGACGCCATTGGGGCCAATACGCCCGCGTT
TCTTCCTTTTCCCCACCCCACCCCCCAAGTTCGGGTGAAGGCCCAGGGCTCGCAGCCAACGTCGGGGCGG
CAGGCCCTGCCATAGCCTCAGCTCGAGTATGTCGACCGATGCCCTTGAGAGCCTTCAACCCAGTCAGCTC
CTTCCGGTGGGCGCGGGGCATGACTATCGTCGCCGCACTTATGACTGTCTTCTTTATCATGCAACTCGTA
GGACAGGTGCCGGCAGCGCTCTTCCGCTTCCTCGCTCACTGACTCGCTGCGCTCGGTCGTTCGGCTGCGG
CGAGCGGTATCAGCTCACTCAAAGGCGGTAATACGGTTATCCACAGAATCAGGGGATAACGCAGGAAAGA
ACATGTGAGCAAAAGGCCAGCAAAAGGCCAGGAACCGTAAAAAGGCCGCGTTGCTGGCGTTTTTCCATAG
GCTCCGCCCCCCTGACGAGCATCACAAAAATCGACGCTCAAGTCAGAGGTGGCGAAACCCGACAGGACTA
TAAAGATACCAGGCGTTTCCCCCTGGAAGCTCCCTCGTGCGCTCTCCTGTTCCGACCCTGCCGCTTACCG
GATACCTGTCCGCCTTTCTCCC
Features (pLannotate 1.2.2; 14 found; start..end, strand, type, name):
    589..1449    -  CDS            AmpR: β-lactamase; bla; confers resistance to ampicillin, carbenicillin, and related antibiotics
   1450..1554    -  promoter       AmpR promoter: bla
   1581..2036    +  rep_origin     f1 ori (sequence partly withheld): f1 bacteriophage origin of replication; arrow indicates direction of (+) strand synthesis
   2041..2108    -  CDS            lacZα (fragment): LacZα fragment of β-galactosidase; lacZ fragment
   2225..2528    +  enhancer       CMV enhancer: human cytomegalovirus immediate early enhancer
   2529..2732    +  promoter       CMV promoter: human cytomegalovirus (CMV) immediate early promoter
   2767..3444    +  CDS            DsRed2: improved tetrameric variant of DsRed fluorescent protein mammalian codon-optimized
   3570..3593    +  misc_RNA       sTRSV HHRz (fragment): hammerhead ribozyme from the tobacco ringspot virus satellite RNA (Khvorova et al., 2003)
   3627..3702    +  misc_RNA       gRNA scaffold: guide RNA scaffold for the Streptococcus pyogenes CRISPR/Cas9 system
   3812..3964    +  CDS            ble (fragment): BLE_KLEPN - Experimental evidence at protein level: Swiss-Prot protein existence level 1. Binding protein with a strong affinity to the bleomycin family of antibiotics. Binds to CL990; an antimitotic-antibiotic compound. From Klebsiella pneumoniae.
   4023..4070    +  polyA_signal   HSV TK poly(A) signal: herpes simplex virus thymidine kinase polyadenylation signal (Cole and Stacy, 1985)
   4161..4177    -  polyA_signal   bGH poly(A) signal (fragment): bovine growth hormone polyadenylation signal
   4251..4382    +  CDS            TcR (fragment): tetracycline efflux protein; tet; confers resistance to tetracycline
   4562..418     -  rep_origin     ori (across the origin): high-copy-number ColE1/pMB1/pBR322/pUC origin of replication
