>Addgene plasmid #55201 | CMVp-dsRed2-Triplex-HHRibo-gRNA1-HDVRibo-pA | addgene full sequence | sequence record 240663 | Addgene NGS Result
GTGCGGGCCTCTTCGCTATTACGCCAGCCCAAGCTACCATGATAAGTAAGTAATATTAAGGTACGGGAGG
TACTTGGAGGTACCTAGTTATTAATAGTAATCAATTACGGGGTCATTAGTTCATAGCCCATATATGGAGT
TCCGCGTTACATAACTTACGGTAAATGGCCCGCCTGGCTGACCGCCCAACGACCCCCGCCCATTGACGTC
AATAATGACGTATGTTCCCATAGTAACGCCAATAGGGACTTTCCATTGACGTCAATGGGTGGAGTATTTA
CGGTAAACTGCCCACTTGGCAGTACATCAAGTGTATCATATGCCAAGTACGCCCCCTATTGACGTCAATG
ACGGTAAATGGCCCGCCTGGCATTATGCCCAGTACATGACCTTATGGGACTTTCCTACTTGGCAGTACAT
CTACGTATTAGTCATCGCTATTACCATGGTGATGCGGTTTTGGCAGTACATCAATGGGCGTGGATAGCGG
TTTGACTCACGGGGATTTCCAAGTCTCCACCCCATTGACGTCAATGGGAGTTTGTTTTGGCACCAAAATC
AACGGGACTTTCCAAAATGTCGTAACAACTCCGCCCCATTGACGCAAATGGGCGGTAGGCGTGTACGGTG
GGAGGTCTATATAAGCAGAGCTGGTTTAGTGAACCGTCAGATCCGAGCTCGCCACCATGGCCTCCTCCGA
GAACGTCATCACCGAGTTCATGCGCTTCAAGGTGCGCATGGAGGGCACCGTGAACGGCCACGAGTTCGAG
ATCGAGGGCGAGGGCGAGGGCCGCCCCTACGAGGGCCACAACACCGTGAAGCTGAAGGTGACCAAGGGCG
GCCCCCTGCCCTTCGCCTGGGACATCCTGTCCCCCCAGTTCCAGTACGGCTCCAAGGTGTACGTGAAGCA
CCCCGCCGACATCCCCGACTACAAGAAGCTGTCCTTCCCCGAGGGCTTCAAGTGGGAGCGCGTGATGAAC
TTCGAGGACGGCGGCGTGGCGACCGTGACCCAGGACTCCTCCCTGCAGGACGGCTGCTTCATCTACAAGG
TGAAGTTCATCGGCGTGAACTTCCCCTCCGACGGCCCCGTGATGCAGAAGAAGACCATGGGCTGGGAGGC
CTCCACCGAGCGCCTGTACCCCCGCGACGGCGTGCTGAAGGGCGAGACCCACAAGGCCCTGAAGCTGAAG
GACGGCGGCCACTACCTGGTGGAGTTCAAGTCCATCTACATGGCCAAGAAGCCCGTGCAGCTGCCCGGCT
ACTACTACGTGGACGCCAAGCTGGACATCACCTCCCACAACGAGGACTACACCATCGTGGAGCAGTACGA
GCGCACCGAGGGCCGCCACCACCTGTTCCTGTAGTAAACCGGTGATTCGTCAGTAGGGTTGTAAAGGTTT
TTCTTTTCCTGAGAAAACAACCTTTTGTTTTCTCAGGTTTTGCTTTTTGGCCTTTCCCTAGCTTTAAAAA
AAAAAAAGCAAAACGACTACTGATGAGTCCGTGAGGACGAAACGAGTAAGCTCGTCTAGTCGCGTGTAGC
GAAGCAGTTTTAGAGCTAGAAATAGCAAGTTAAAATAAGGCTAGTCCGTTATCAACTTGAAAAAGTGGCA
CCGAGTCGGTGCTTTTGGCCGGCATGGTCCCAGCCTCCTCGCTGGCGCCGGCTGGGCAACATGCTTCGGC
ATGGCGAATGGGACCCCGGGATGCTAGCTAAGCGGGACTCTGGGGTTCGAAATGACCGACCAAGCGACGC
CCAACCTGCCATCACGAGATTTCGATTCCACCGCCGCCTTCTATGAAAGGTTGGGCTTCGGAATCGTTTT
CCGGGACGCCGGCTGGATGATCCTCCAGCGCGGGGATCTCATGCTGGAGTTCTTCGCCCACCCTAGGGGG
AGGCTAACTGAAACACGGAAGGAGACAATACCGGAAGGAACCCGCGCTATGACGGCAATAAAAAGACAGA
ATAAAACGCACGGTGTTGGGTCGTTTGTTCATAAACGCGGGGTTCGGTCCCAGGGCTGGCACTCTGTCGA
TACCCCACCGAGACGCCATTGGGGCCAATACGCCCGCGTTTCTTCCTTTTCCCCACCCCACCCCCCAAGT
TCGGGTGAAGGCCCAGGGCTCGCAGCCAACGTCGGGGCGGCAGGCCCTGCCATAGCCTCAGCTCGAGTAT
GTCGACCGATGCCCTTGAGAGCCTTCAACCCAGTCAGCTCCTTCCGGTGGGCGCGGGGCATGACTATCGT
CGCCGCACTTATGACTGTCTTCTTTATCATGCAACTCGTAGGACAGGTGCCGGCAGCGCTCTTCCGCTTC
CTCGCTCACTGACTCGCTGCGCTCGGTCGTTCGGCTGCGGCGAGCGGTATCAGCTCACTCAAAGGCGGTA
ATACGGTTATCCACAGAATCAGGGGATAACGCAGGAAAGAACATGTGAGCAAAAGGCCAGCAAAAGGCCA
GGAACCGTAAAAAGGCCGCGTTGCTGGCGTTTTTCCATAGGCTCCGCCCCCCTGACGAGCATCACAAAAA
TCGACGCTCAAGTCAGAGGTGGCGAAACCCGACAGGACTATAAAGATACCAGGCGTTTCCCCCTGGAAGC
TCCCTCGTGCGCTCTCCTGTTCCGACCCTGCCGCTTACCGGATACCTGTCCGCCTTTCTCCCTTCGGGAA
GCGTGGCGCTTTCTCATAGCTCACGCTGTAGGTATCTCAGTTCGGTGTAGGTCGTTCGCTCCAAGCTGGG
CTGTGTGCACGAACCCCCCGTTCAGCCCGACCGCTGCGCCTTATCCGGTAACTATCGTCTTGAGTCCAAC
CCGGTAAGACACGACTTATCGCCACTGGCAGCAGCCACTGGTAACAGGATTAGCAGAGCGAGGTATGTAG
GCGGTGCTACAGAGTTCTTGAAGTGGTGGCCTAACTACGGCTACACTAGAAGAACAGTATTTGGTATCTG
CGCTCTGCTGAAGCCAGTTACCTTCGGAAAAAGAGTTGGTAGCTCTTGATCCGGCAAACAAACCACCGCT
GGTAGCGGTGGTTTTTTTGTTTGCAAGCAGCAGATTACGCGCAGAAAAAAAGGATCTCAAGAAGATCCTT
TGATCTTTTCTACGGGGTCTGACGCTCAGTGGAACGAAAACTCACGTTAAGGGATTTTGGTCATGAGATT
ATCAAAAAGGATCTTCACCTAGATCCTTTTAAATTAAAAATGAAGTTTTAAATCAATCTAAAGTATATAT
GAGTAAACTTGGTCTGACAGTTACCAATGCTTAATCAGTGAGGCACCTATCTCAGCGATCTGTCTATTTC
GTTCATCCATAGTTGCCTGACTCCCCGTCGTGTAGATAACTACGATACGGGAGGGCTTACCATCTGGCCC
CAGTGCTGCAATGATACCGCGAGACCCACGCTCACCGGCTCCAGATTTATCAGCAATAAACCAGCCAGCC
GGAAGGGCCGAGCGCAGAAGTGGTCCTGCAACTTTATCCGCCTCCATCCAGTCTATTAATTGTTGCCGGG
AAGCTAGAGTAAGTAGTTCGCCAGTTAATAGTTTGCGCAACGTTGTTGCCATTGCTACAGGCATCGTGGT
GTCACGCTCGTCGTTTGGTATGGCTTCATTCAGCTCCGGTTCCCAACGATCAAGGCGAGTTACATGATCC
CCCATGTTGTGCAAAAAAGCGGTTAGCTCCTTCGGTCCTCCGATCGTTGTCAGAAGTAAGTTGGCCGCAG
TGTTATCACTCATGGTTATGGCAGCACTGCATAATTCTCTTACTGTCATGCCATCCGTAAGATGCTTTTC
TGTGACTGGTGAGTACTCAACCAAGTCATTCTGAGAATAGTGTATGCGGCGACCGAGTTGCTCTTGCCCG
GCGTCAATACGGGATAATACCGCGCCACATAGCAGAACTTTAAAAGTGCTCATCATTGGAAAACGTTCTT
CGGGGCGAAAACTCTCAAGGATCTTACCGCTGTTGAGATCCAGTTCGATGTAACCCACTCGTGCACCCAA
CTGATCTTCAGCATCTTTTACTTTCACCAGCGTTTCTGGGTGAGCAAAAACAGGAAGGCAAAATGCCGCA
AAAAAGGGAATAAGGGCGACACGGAAATGTTGAATACTCATACTCTTCCTTTTTCAATATTATTGAAGCA
TTTATCAGGGTTATTGTCTCATGAGCGGATACATATTTGAATGTATTTAGAAAAATAAACAAATAGGGGT
TCCGCGCACATTTCCCCGAAAAGTGCCACCTG
[124 nt withheld, positions 4233-4356]
C
[91 nt withheld, positions 4358-4448]
A
[49 nt withheld, positions 4450-4498]
CCTTTGACGTTGGAGTCCACGTTCTTT
[37 nt withheld, positions 4526-4562]
ACCCTATCTCGGTCTATTCTTTTGATTTATAAGGGATTTTGCCGATTTCGGCCTATTGGTTAAAAAATGA
GCTGATTTAACAAAAATTTAACGCGAATTTTAACAAAATATTAACGCTTACAATTTGCCATTCGCCATTC
AGGCTGCGCAACTGTTGGGAAGGGCGATCG
Features (pLannotate 1.2.2; 14 found; start..end, strand, type, name):
    145..448     +  enhancer       CMV enhancer: human cytomegalovirus immediate early enhancer
    449..652     +  promoter       CMV promoter: human cytomegalovirus (CMV) immediate early promoter
    687..1364    +  CDS            DsRed2: improved tetrameric variant of DsRed fluorescent protein mammalian codon-optimized
   1490..1513    +  misc_RNA       sTRSV HHRz (fragment): hammerhead ribozyme from the tobacco ringspot virus satellite RNA (Khvorova et al., 2003)
   1547..1622    +  misc_RNA       gRNA scaffold: guide RNA scaffold for the Streptococcus pyogenes CRISPR/Cas9 system
   1732..1884    +  CDS            ble (fragment): BLE_KLEPN - Experimental evidence at protein level: Swiss-Prot protein existence level 1. Binding protein with a strong affinity to the bleomycin family of antibiotics. Binds to CL990; an antimitotic-antibiotic compound. From Klebsiella pneumoniae.
   1943..1990    +  polyA_signal   HSV TK poly(A) signal: herpes simplex virus thymidine kinase polyadenylation signal (Cole and Stacy, 1985)
   2081..2097    -  polyA_signal   bGH poly(A) signal (fragment): bovine growth hormone polyadenylation signal
   2171..2302    +  CDS            TcR (fragment): tetracycline efflux protein; tet; confers resistance to tetracycline
   2482..3070    -  rep_origin     ori: high-copy-number ColE1/pMB1/pBR322/pUC origin of replication
   3241..4101    -  CDS            AmpR: β-lactamase; bla; confers resistance to ampicillin, carbenicillin, and related antibiotics
   4102..4206    -  promoter       AmpR promoter: bla
   4233..4661    +  rep_origin     f1 ori (sequence partly withheld): f1 bacteriophage origin of replication; arrow indicates direction of (+) strand synthesis
   4693..28      -  CDS            lacZα (fragment) (across the origin): LacZα fragment of β-galactosidase; lacZ fragment
