[The description below was written by a language model from this plasmid's Addgene catalogue record and pLannotate feature annotations shown in this document.]
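Description:
CMVp-dsRed2-Triplex-HHRibo-gRNA1-HDVRibo-pA is a 4.7 kb mammalian expression and synthetic-biology plasmid built on a pGL2-Luc-derived backbone. It is propagated in E. coli through a high-copy ColE1/pUC-type origin and selected with ampicillin (AmpR under its own bla promoter). An f1 origin is also present. The short annotated fragments of lacZα, ble, TcR and a bGH poly(A) signal appear to be non-functional cloning remnants. No mammalian selection marker is evident. The two feature tables, one from the depositor sequence and one from repository sequencing, are the same length and list the same features in the same order, differing only in where numbering starts.

The payload is a single RNA polymerase II transcription unit that yields both a fluorescent protein and a CRISPR guide RNA. The CMV enhancer and immediate-early promoter drive a mammalian codon-optimized DsRed2 coding sequence. According to the construct name, this is followed by an RNA triplex element, a hammerhead ribozyme, gRNA1 (a targeting sequence fused to the Streptococcus pyogenes Cas9 guide scaffold), an HDV ribozyme and a polyadenylation signal, with an HSV TK poly(A) signal annotated downstream. The triplex and HDV ribozyme are not picked up by the automated annotation, and the hammerhead is detected only as a fragment. In this design the flanking ribozymes self-cleave to release a guide RNA with defined ends from the mRNA. The triplex is intended to stabilize the upstream DsRed2 message once it has lost its poly(A) tail, so that reporter expression is retained.

The record describes the plasmid as encoding the "Ribozyme/gRNA architecture" from a toolkit for multiplexed, programmable gene-network regulation in human cells. It is a modified version of the published construct, with mKate2 replaced by dsRed2 for distribution reasons.
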