Addgene plasmid #55201: CMVp-dsRed2-Triplex-HHRibo-gRNA1-HDVRibo-pA
Purpose: Plasmid encoding the Ribozyme/gRNA architecture. This is a modified form of the original plasmid described in the paper (Construct 13). mKate2 was replaced with dsRed2 because of distribution issues.
Depositing lab: Timothy Lu. Depositing organization: Massachusetts Institute of Technology. Publication: Multiplexed and Programmable Regulation of Gene Networks with an Integrated RNA and CRISPR/Cas Toolkit in Human Cells. Nissim L, Perli SD, Fridkin A, Perez-Pinera P, Lu TK. Mol Cell. 2014 May 14. pii: S1097-2765(14)00355-4. doi: 10.1016/j.molcel.2014.04.022. PubMed 24837679.
Backbone
  Vector backbone: pGL2-Luc (Addgene #26280)
  Backbone size w/o insert (bp): 3500
  Total vector size (bp): 4732
  Vector type: Mammalian Expression, Synthetic Biology
Growth in bacteria
  Bacterial resistance: Ampicillin, 100 μg/mL
  Growth temperature: 37°C
  Growth strain: DH5alpha
  Copy number: Unknown
Gene/Insert
  Gene/Insert name: dsRed2
  Species: H. sapiens (human)
  Insert size (bp): 1008
  Promoter: CMV
  Cloning method: Ligation Independent Cloning
  Sequencing primers: 5′ TGCGCAACTGTTGGGAAGGGCGATCGGTGCGGGCC; 3′ AGTGCGGCGACGATAGTCATGCCCC
Terms and licenses: Academic/Nonprofit Terms; Industry Terms: Not Available to Industry
Depositor comments: gRNA target sequence AGTCGCGTGTAGCGAAGCA Please see http://www.rle.mit.edu/sbg/resources/ for more information.
How to cite: CMVp-dsRed2-Triplex-HHRibo-gRNA1-HDVRibo-pA was a gift from Timothy Lu (Addgene plasmid # 55201 ; http://n2t.net/addgene:55201 ; RRID:Addgene_55201)
